Addgene plasmid #198429: pPRC6
Purpose: (Empty Backbone) Cloning of promoter of interest in front of mkate2 reporter gene
Depositing lab: Eveline Peeters. Depositing organization: Vrije Universiteit Brussel. Publication: Molecular mechanisms of regulation by a beta-alanine-responsive Lrp-type transcription factor from Acidianus hospitalis. Bernauw AJ, Crabbe V, Ryssegem F, Willaert R, Bervoets I, Peeters E. Microbiologyopen. 2023 Jun;12(3):e1356. doi: 10.1002/mbo3.1356. PubMed 37379425.
Backbone
  Vector backbone: pPRC6
  Backbone manufacturer: Amber Bernauw
  Backbone size (bp): 3186
  Vector type: Bacterial Expression, Synthetic Biology
  Promoter: no promoter
Growth in bacteria
  Bacterial resistance: Kanamycin, 50 μg/mL
  Growth temperature: 37°C
  Growth strain: DH5alpha
  Copy number: Low Copy
Gene/Insert
  Cloning method: Gibson Cloning
  Sequencing primers: 5′ GTCCAGATAGCCCAGTAGCTGACATTC; 3′ GTGGTTATTCACGGTGCCTTCC
Terms and licenses: Academic/Nonprofit Terms; Industry Terms: Not Available to Industry
How to cite: pPRC6 was a gift from Eveline Peeters (Addgene plasmid # 198429 ; http://n2t.net/addgene:198429 ; RRID:Addgene_198429)
