[The description below was written by a language model from this plasmid's Addgene catalogue record and pLannotate feature annotations shown in this document.]
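Description:
pPRC6 is a small (3,186 bp) empty-backbone bacterial reporter plasmid for synthetic biology work, designed so that a promoter of interest can be cloned in front of a promoterless mKate2 gene. The catalogue lists no promoter for the reporter. mKate2 is a rapidly maturing, monomeric, constitutively fluorescent red protein derived from Entacmaea quadricolor, so red fluorescence from cells carrying a derivative of this plasmid serves as a readout of the activity of whatever regulatory sequence has been inserted upstream. Candidate promoters are introduced by Gibson assembly.

The plasmid is propagated in Escherichia coli under kanamycin selection, conferred by the neo/nptII aminoglycoside phosphotransferase gene, which lies on the opposite strand to mKate2. The resistance gene is flanked by partial matches to the Tn5 transposase (tnpA) and to the bleomycin-binding protein gene (ble). These are fragments only, most plausibly remnants of the Tn5-derived cassette from which the kanamycin marker originates, rather than functional elements. Replication depends on an origin annotated as a ColE1/pMB1/pBR322/pUC-type ori. The automated annotation labels this family as high-copy, whereas the catalogue entry describes the plasmid as low copy, and the record offers nothing to resolve the difference. No terminators, ribosome binding site or multiple cloning site are annotated.

The associated publication concerns regulation by a beta-alanine-responsive Lrp-type transcription factor from the archaeon Acidianus hospitalis, which suggests the vector was built to measure promoter activity and transcription factor-dependent regulation in a bacterial host, although the record does not describe specific experiments.
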