Features (pLannotate 1.2.2; 5 found; start..end, strand, type, name):
    156..947     -  CDS            neo: KKA2_KLEPN - Also known as kan, nptII. Experimental evidence at protein level: Swiss-Prot protein existence level 1. Resistance to kanamycin, neomycin, paromomycin, ribostamycin, butirosin and gentamicin B. From Klebsiella pneumoniae.
    979..1302    -  CDS            tnpA (fragment): TN5P_ECOLX - Also known as tnp. Experimental evidence at protein level: Swiss-Prot protein existence level 1. Mediates transposition of transposon Tn5 by a 'cut and paste' mechanism. First, the monomeric transposase binds the 19 bp inverted DNA repeats flanking the transposon. Then, dimerization of the DNA- bound transposase creates a synaptic DNA complex. After nicking of the first DNA strand, excision of the transposon proceeds through a series of intermediates. The transposase then mediates the insertion of the transposon at a new site by strand transfer. The activity of the wild- type tran
   1423..2118    +  CDS            mKate2: mKate2 is a basic (constitutively fluorescent) red fluorescent protein published in 2009, derived from Entacmaea quadricolor. It is reported to be a rapidly-maturing monomer with moderate acid sensitivity.
   2442..3030    +  rep_origin     ori: high-copy-number ColE1/pMB1/pBR322/pUC origin of replication
   3166..132     -  CDS            ble (fragment) (across the origin): BLE_KLEPN - Experimental evidence at protein level: Swiss-Prot protein existence level 1. Binding protein with a strong affinity to the bleomycin family of antibiotics. Binds to CL990; an antimitotic-antibiotic compound. From Klebsiella pneumoniae.
>Addgene plasmid #198429 | pPRC6 | addgene full sequence | sequence record 388194 | Addgene NGS Result
CATGAGATCCCCGCGCTGGAGGATCATCCAGCCGGCGTCCCGGAAAACGATTCCGAAGCCCAACCTTTCA
TAGAAGGCGGCGGTGGAATCGAAATCTCGTGATGGCAGGTTGGGCGTCGCTTGGTCGGTCATTTCGAACC
CCAGAGTCCCGCTCAGAAGAACTCGTCAAGAAGGCGATAGAAGGCGATGCGCTGCGAATCGGGAGCGGCG
ATACCGTAAAGCACGAGGAAGCGGTCAGCCCATTCGCCGCCAAGCTCTTCAGCAATATCACGGGTAGCCA
ACGCTATGTCCTGATAGCGGTCCGCCACACCCAGCCGGCCACAGTCGATGAATCCAGAAAAGCGGCCATT
TTCCACCATGATATTCGGCAAGCAGGCATCGCCATGGGTCACGACGAGATCCTCGCCGTCGGGCATGCGC
GCCTTGAGCCTGGCGAACAGTTCGGCTGGCGCGAGCCCCTGATGCTCTTCGTCCAGATCATCCTGATCGA
CAAGACCGGCTTCCATCCGAGTACGTGCTCGCTCGATGCGATGTTTCGCTTGGTGGTCGAATGGGCAGGT
AGCCGGATCAAGCGTATGCAGCCGCCGCATTGCATCAGCCATGATGGATACTTTCTCGGCAGGAGCAAGG
TGAGATGACAGGAGATCCTGCCCCGGCACTTCGCCCAATAGCAGCCAGTCCCTTCCCGCTTCAGTGACAA
CGTCGAGCACAGCTGCGCAAGGAACGCCCGTCGTGGCCAGCCACGATAGCCGCGCTGCCTCGTCCTGCAG
TTCATTCAGGGCACCGGACAGGTCGGTCTTGACAAAAAGAACCGGGCGCCCCTGCGCTGACAGCCGGAAC
ACGGCGGCATCAGAGCAGCCGATTGTCTGTTGTGCCCAGTCATAGCCGAATAGCCTCTCCACCCAAGCGG
CCGGAGAACCTGCGTGCAATCCATCTTGTTCAATCATGCGAAACGATCCTCATCCTGTCTCTTGATCAGA
TCTTGATCCCCTGCGCCATCAGATCCTTGGCGGCAAGAAAGCCATCCAGTTTACTTTGCAGGGCTTCCCA
ACCTTACCAGAGGGCGCCCCAGCTGGCAATTCCGGTTCGCTTGCTGTCCATAAAACCGCCCAGTCTAGCT
ATCGCCATGTAAGCCCACTGCAAGCTACCTGCTTTCTCTTTGCGCTTGCGTTTTCCCTTGTCCAGATAGC
CCAGTAGCTGACATTCATCCGGGGTCAGCACCGTTTCTGCGGACTGGCTTTCTACGTGTTCCGCTTCCTT
TAGCAGCCCTTGCGCCCTGAGTGCTTGCGGCAGCGTGGGGGATCTTGAAGGGATCCAAAAAAAAACCCCG
CCGAAGCGGGGTTTTTTTTTGACGATGGTAGTCAGCTGCCTACTAAGCTGTCTAGATACAATGCGATATC
ATCGCCTAAGGAGGTTAAGCATATGGTTAGCGAGCTGATCAAAGAAAACATGCACATGAAACTGTATATG
GAAGGCACCGTGAATAACCACCACTTTAAATGTACCAGCGAAGGTGAAGGTAAACCGTATGAAGGCACCC
AGACCATGCGTATTAAAGCAGTTGAAGGTGGTCCGCTGCCGTTTGCATTTGATATTCTGGCAACCAGCTT
TATGTATGGCAGCAAAACCTTTATTAACCATACCCAGGGTATCCCGGATTTTTTCAAACAGAGCTTTCCG
GAAGGTTTTACCTGGGAACGTGTTACCACCTATGAAGATGGTGGTGTTCTGACCGCAACCCAGGATACCA
GTCTGCAGGATGGTTGTCTGATTTATAATGTGAAAATTCGCGGTGTGAACTTTCCGAGCAATGGTCCGGT
TATGCAGAAAAAAACCCTGGGTTGGGAAGCAAGCACCGAAACCCTGTATCCGGCAGATGGTGGTCTGGAA
GGTCGTGCAGATATGGCACTGAAACTGGTTGGTGGTGGTCATCTGATTTGCAATCTGAAAACCACCTATC
GTAGCAAAAAACCGGCAAAAAATCTGAAAATGCCTGGCGTGTATTATGTTGATCGTCGTCTGGAACGTAT
TAAAGAGGCAGATAAAGAAACCTATGTGGAACAGCATGAAGTTGCAGTTGCACGTTATTGTGATCTGCCG
AGCAAACTGGGTCACCGCTGATAACCATGGGCTAGCGGTTTGAAGGGTATTGGTCGGTCAGTTTCACCTG
ATTTACGTAAAAACCCGCTTCGGCGGGTTTTTGCTTTTGGAGGGGCAGAAAGATGAATGACTGTCCTTTT
ATTGGAGAGGTGGACAAGTGGCATCAGAGTTCACTCTTAATTCTGAACATACCCGTCTTTTTCGCCTCTT
TTACGTGATTAACTCCAGCGCTGGGCGGCCGCTTACTAGAACGGTACCGATAATCTCATGACCAAAATCC
CTTAACGTGAGTTTTCGTTCCACTGAGCGTCAGACCCCGTAGAAAAGATCAAAGGATCTTCTTGAGATCC
TTTTTTTCTGCGCGTAATCTGCTGCTTGCAAACAAAAAAACCACCGCTACCAGCGGTGGTTTGTTTGCCG
GATCAAGAGCTACCAACTCTTTTTCCGAAGGTAACTGGCTTCAGCAGAGCGCAGATACCAAATACTGTCC
TTCTAGTGTAGCCGTAGTTAGGCCACCACTTCAAGAACTCTGTAGCACCGCCTACATACCTCGCTCTGCT
AATCCTGTTACCAGTGGCTGCTGCCAGTGGCGATAAGTCGTGTCTTACCGGGTTGGACTCAAGACGATAG
TTACCGGATAAGGCGCAGCGGTCGGGCTGAACGGGGGGTTCGTGCACACAGCCCAGCTTGGAGCGAACGA
CCTACACCGAACTGAGATACCTACAGCGTGAGCTATGAGAAAGCGCCACGCTTCCCGAAGGGAGAAAGGC
GGACAGGTATCCGGTAAGCGGCAGGGTCGGAACAGGAGAGCGCACGAGGGAGCTTCCAGGGGGAAACGCC
TGGTATCTTTATAGTCCTGTCGGGTTTCGCCACCTCTGACTTGAGCGTCGATTTTTGTGATGCTCGTCAG
GGGGGCGGAGCCTATGGAAAAACGCCAGCAACGCGGCCTTTTTACGGTTCCTGGCCTTTTGCTGGCCTTT
TGCTCACATGTTCTTTCCTGCGTTATCCCCTGATTCTGTGGATAACCGTATTACCGCCTTTGAGTGAGAG
AGCGCTTTTGAAGCTGGGGTGGGCGAAGAACTCCAG
